>Addgene plasmid #138142 | PABE-7-NG | addgene full sequence | sequence record 311738 | Addgene NGS Result
GAGCTCGGTACCTGACCCGGTCGTGCCCCTCTCTAGAGATAATGAGCATTGCATGTCTAAGTTATAAAAA
ATTACCACATATTTTTTTTGTCACACTTGTTTGAAGTGCAGTTTATCTATCTTTATACATATATTTAAAC
TTTACTCTACGAATAATATAATCTATAGTACTACAATAATATCAGTGTTTTAGAGAATCATATAAATGAA
CAGTTAGACATGGTCTAAAGGACAATTGAGTATTTTGACAACAGGACTCTACAGTTTTATCTTTTTAGTG
TGCATGTGTTCTCCTTTTTTTTTGCAAATAGCTTCACCTATATAATACTTCATCCATTTTATTAGTACAT
CCATTTAGGGTTTAGGGTTAATGGTTTTTATAGACTAATTTTTTTAGTACATCTATTTTATTCTATTTTA
GCCTCTAAATTAAGAAAACTAAAACTCTATTTTAGTTTTTTTATTTAATAATTTAGATATAAAATAGAAT
AAAATAAAGTGACTAAAAATTAAACAAATACCCTTTAAGAAATTAAAAAAACTAAGGAAACATTTTTCTT
GTTTCGAGTAGATAATGCCAGCCTGTTAAACGCCGTCGACGAGTCTAACGGACACCAACCAGCGAACCAG
CAGCGTCGCGTCGGGCCAAGCGAAGCAGACGGCACGGCATCTCTGTCGCTGCCTCTGGACCCCTCTCGAT
CGAGAGTTCCGCTCCACCGTTGGACTTGCTCCGCTGTCGGCATCCAGAAATTGCGTGGCGGAGCGGCAGA
CGTGAGCCGGCACGGCAGGCGGCCTCCTCCTCCTCTCACGGCACCGGCAGCTACGGGGGATTCCTTTCCC
ACCGCTCCTTCGCTTTCCCTTCCTCGCCCGCCGTAATAAATAGACACCCCCTCCACACCCTCTTTCCCCA
ACCTCGTGTTGTTCGGAGCGCACACACACACAACCAGATCTCCCCCAAATCCACCCGTCGGCACCTCCGC
TTCAAGGTACGCCGCTCGTCCTCCCCCCCCCCCCCTCTCTACCTTCTCTAGATCGGCGTTCCGGTCCATG
GTTAGGGCCCGGTAGTTCTACTTCTGTTCATGTTTGTGTTAGATCCGTGTTTGTGTTAGATCCGTGCTGC
TAGCGTTCGTACACGGATGCGACCTGTACGTCAGACACGTTCTGATTGCTAACTTGCCAGTGTTTCTCTT
TGGGGAATCCTGGGATGGCTCTAGCCGTTCCGCAGACGGGATCGATTTCATGATTTTTTTTGTTTCGTTG
CATAGGGTTTGGTTTGCCCTTTTCCTTTATTTCAATATATGCCGTGCACTTGTTTGTCGGGTCATCTTTT
CATGCTTTTTTTTGTCTTGGTTGTGATGATGTGGTCTGGTTGGGCGGTCGTTCTAGATCGGAGTAGAATT
AATTCTGTTTCAAACTACCTGGTGGATTTATTAATTTTGGATCTGTATGTGTGTGCCATACATATTCATA
GTTACGAATTGAAGATGATGGATGGAAATATCGATCTAGGATAGGTATACATGTTGATGCGGGTTTTACT
GATGCATATACAGAGATGCTTTTTGTTCGCTTGGTTGTGATGATGTGGTGTGGTTGGGCGGTCGTTCATT
CGTTCTAGATCGGAGTAGAATACTGTTTCAAACTACCTGGTGTATTTATTAATTTTGGAACTGTATGTGT
GTGTCATACATCTTCATAGTTACGAGTTTAAGATGGATGGAAATATCGATCTAGGATAGGTATACATGTT
GATGTGGGTTTTACTGATGCATATACATGATGGCATATGCAGCATCTATTCATATGCTCTAACCTTGAGT
ACCTATCTATTATAATAAACAAGTATGTTTTATAATTATTTTGATCTTGATATACTTGGATGATGGCATA
TGCAGCAGCTATATGTGGATTTTTTTAGCCCTGCCTTCATACGCTATTTATTTGCTTGGTACTGTTTCTT
TTGTCGATGCTCACCCTGTTGTTTGGTGTTACTTCTGCAAAGCTTATGTCCGAGGTGGAGTTCTCTCACG
AGTATTGGATGAGGCACGCTCTTACACTTGCTAAGAGAGCTTGGGACGAAAGAGAAGTGCCAGTTGGCGC
CGTTCTTGTGCATAATAATAGGGTGATCGGCGAGGGTTGGAATAGACCAATTGGAAGGCATGATCCAACA
GCTCACGCAGAGATTATGGCTCTCAGACAAGGCGGCCTCGTTATGCAGAACTACAGGCTCATTGACGCTA
CACTCTACGTGACACTCGAACCTTGCGTTATGTGCGCCGGAGCTATGATTCATTCTAGGATTGGCAGGGT
CGTGTTTGGAGCTAGGGACGCTAAAACAGGAGCCGCCGGATCTCTTATGGACGTGTTGCATCATCCAGGC
ATGAACCATAGGGTGGAGATTACAGAGGGCATTCTTGCAGACGAGTGCGCTGCTCTTCTTTCCGATTTCT
TCAGGATGAGAAGGCAGGAGATTAAGGCCCAGAAGAAGGCTCAGTCTTCTACAGATAGCGGAGGATCTTC
CGGAGGATCTAGCGGCTCCGAGACACCAGGAACATCCGAAAGCGCTACACCAGAATCTAGCGGAGGCTCT
TCCGGAGGATCTTCTGAAGTGGAGTTCTCCCACGAGTATTGGATGAGGCACGCTCTTACACTTGCTAAAA
GGGCTAGGGACGAAAGGGAAGTTCCAGTTGGAGCTGTTCTCGTGCTCAATAACAGGGTGATTGGCGAGGG
TTGGAATAGAGCCATTGGACTCCATGATCCAACAGCTCACGCAGAGATTATGGCTCTTAGACAAGGCGGC
CTCGTTATGCAGAATTACAGACTCATCGACGCCACACTCTACGTTACCTTCGAACCTTGCGTTATGTGCG
CCGGAGCTATGATCCATTCTAGGATTGGCAGGGTCGTGTTCGGCGTTAGAAACGCTAAGACAGGAGCTGC
AGGCTCTCTTATGGACGTTCTTCATTACCCAGGCATGAATCATAGAGTGGAGATCACAGAAGGCATTCTT
GCAGACGAGTGCGCAGCTCTCCTTTGCTATTTCTTCAGGATGCCGAGGCAAGTTTTCAACGCTCAGAAGA
AGGCCCAGTCTTCTACAGATTCCGGCGGATCTTCTGGAGGATCTAGCGGCTCCGAGACACCAGGAACATC
CGAATCCGCTACACCAGAGTCTTCTGGAGGATCTAGCGGAGGATCTCTTAAGGACAAGAAGTACTCGATC
GGCCTCGCCATTGGGACTAACTCTGTTGGCTGGGCCGTGATCACCGACGAGTACAAGGTGCCCTCAAAGA
AGTTCAAGGTCCTGGGCAACACCGATCGGCATTCCATCAAGAAGAATCTCATTGGCGCTCTCCTGTTCGA
CAGCGGCGAGACGGCTGAGGCTACGCGGCTCAAGCGCACCGCCCGCAGGCGGTACACGCGCAGGAAGAAT
CGCATCTGCTACCTGCAGGAGATTTTCTCCAACGAGATGGCGAAGGTTGACGATTCTTTCTTCCACAGGC
TGGAGGAGTCATTCCTCGTGGAGGAGGATAAGAAGCACGAGCGGCATCCAATCTTCGGCAACATTGTCGA
CGAGGTTGCCTACCACGAGAAGTACCCTACGATCTACCATCTGCGGAAGAAGCTCGTGGACTCCACAGAT
AAGGCGGACCTCCGCCTGATCTACCTCGCTCTGGCCCACATGATTAAGTTCAGGGGCCATTTCCTGATCG
AGGGGGATCTCAACCCGGACAATAGCGATGTTGACAAGCTGTTCATCCAGCTCGTGCAGACGTACAACCA
GCTCTTCGAGGAGAACCCCATTAATGCGTCAGGCGTCGACGCGAAGGCTATCCTGTCCGCTAGGCTCTCG
AAGTCTCGGCGCCTCGAGAACCTGATCGCCCAGCTGCCGGGCGAGAAGAAGAACGGCCTGTTCGGGAATC
TCATTGCGCTCAGCCTGGGGCTCACGCCCAACTTCAAGTCGAATTTCGATCTCGCTGAGGACGCCAAGCT
GCAGCTCTCCAAGGACACATACGACGATGACCTGGATAACCTCCTGGCCCAGATCGGCGATCAGTACGCG
GACCTGTTCCTCGCTGCCAAGAATCTGTCGGACGCCATCCTCCTGTCTGATATTCTCAGGGTGAACACCG
AGATTACGAAGGCTCCGCTCTCAGCCTCCATGATCAAGCGCTACGACGAGCACCATCAGGATCTGACCCT
CCTGAAGGCGCTGGTCAGGCAGCAGCTCCCCGAGAAGTACAAGGAGATCTTCTTCGATCAGTCGAAGAAC
GGCTACGCTGGGTACATTGACGGCGGGGCCTCTCAGGAGGAGTTCTACAAGTTCATCAAGCCGATTCTGG
AGAAGATGGACGGCACGGAGGAGCTGCTGGTGAAGCTCAATCGCGAGGACCTCCTGAGGAAGCAGCGGAC
ATTCGATAACGGCAGCATCCCACACCAGATTCATCTCGGGGAGCTGCACGCTATCCTGAGGAGGCAGGAG
GACTTCTACCCTTTCCTCAAGGATAACCGCGAGAAGATCGAGAAGATTCTGACTTTCAGGATCCCGTACT
ACGTCGGCCCACTCGCTAGGGGCAACTCCCGCTTCGCTTGGATGACCCGCAAGTCAGAGGAGACGATCAC
GCCGTGGAACTTCGAGGAGGTGGTCGACAAGGGCGCTAGCGCTCAGTCGTTCATCGAGAGGATGACGAAT
TTCGACAAGAACCTGCCAAATGAGAAGGTGCTCCCTAAGCACTCGCTCCTGTACGAGTACTTCACAGTCT
ACAACGAGCTGACTAAGGTGAAGTATGTGACCGAGGGCATGAGGAAGCCGGCTTTCCTGTCTGGGGAGCA
GAAGAAGGCCATCGTGGACCTCCTGTTCAAGACCAACCGGAAGGTCACGGTTAAGCAGCTCAAGGAGGAC
TACTTCAAGAAGATTGAGTGCTTCGATTCGGTCGAGATCTCTGGCGTTGAGGACCGCTTCAACGCCTCCC
TGGGGACCTACCACGATCTCCTGAAGATCATTAAGGATAAGGACTTCCTGGACAACGAGGAGAATGAGGA
TATCCTCGAGGACATTGTGCTGACACTCACTCTGTTCGAGGACCGGGAGATGATCGAGGAGCGCCTGAAG
ACTTACGCCCATCTCTTCGATGACAAGGTCATGAAGCAGCTCAAGAGGAGGAGGTACACCGGCTGGGGGA
GGCTGAGCAGGAAGCTCATCAACGGCATTCGGGACAAGCAGTCCGGGAAGACGATCCTCGACTTCCTGAA
GAGCGATGGCTTCGCGAACCGCAATTTCATGCAGCTGATTCACGATGACAGCCTCACATTCAAGGAGGAT
ATCCAGAAGGCTCAGGTGAGCGGCCAGGGGGACTCGCTGCACGAGCATATCGCGAACCTCGCTGGCTCGC
CAGCTATCAAGAAGGGGATTCTGCAGACCGTGAAGGTTGTGGACGAGCTGGTGAAGGTCATGGGCAGGCA
CAAGCCTGAGAACATCGTCATTGAGATGGCCCGGGAGAATCAGACCACGCAGAAGGGCCAGAAGAACTCA
CGCGAGAGGATGAAGAGGATCGAGGAGGGCATTAAGGAGCTGGGGTCCCAGATCCTCAAGGAGCACCCGG
TGGAGAACACGCAGCTGCAGAATGAGAAGCTCTACCTGTACTACCTCCAGAATGGCCGCGATATGTATGT
GGACCAGGAGCTGGATATTAACAGGCTCAGCGATTACGACGTCGATCATATCGTTCCACAGTCATTCCTG
AAGGATGACTCCATTGACAACAAGGTCCTCACCAGGTCGGACAAGAACCGGGGCAAGTCTGATAATGTTC
CTTCAGAGGAGGTCGTTAAGAAGATGAAGAACTACTGGCGCCAGCTCCTGAATGCCAAGCTGATCACGCA
GCGGAAGTTCGATAACCTCACAAAGGCTGAGAGGGGCGGGCTCTCTGAGCTGGACAAGGCGGGCTTCATC
AAGAGGCAGCTGGTCGAGACACGGCAGATCACTAAGCACGTTGCGCAGATTCTCGACTCACGGATGAACA
CTAAGTACGATGAGAATGACAAGCTGATCCGCGAGGTGAAGGTCATCACCCTGAAGTCAAAGCTCGTCTC
CGACTTCAGGAAGGATTTCCAGTTCTACAAGGTTCGGGAGATCAACAATTACCACCATGCCCATGACGCG
TACCTGAACGCGGTGGTCGGCACAGCTCTGATCAAGAAGTACCCAAAGCTCGAGAGCGAGTTCGTGTACG
GGGACTACAAGGTTTACGATGTGAGGAAGATGATCGCCAAGTCGGAGCAGGAGATTGGCAAGGCTACCGC
CAAGTACTTCTTCTACTCTAACATTATGAATTTCTTCAAGACAGAGATCACTCTGGCCAATGGCGAGATC
CGGAAGCGCCCCCTCATCGAGACGAACGGCGAGACGGGGGAGATCGTGTGGGACAAGGGCAGGGATTTCG
CGACCGTCAGGAAGGTTCTCTCCATGCCACAAGTGAATATCGTCAAGAAGACAGAGGTCCAGACTGGCGG
GTTCTCTAAGGAGTCAATTCGGCCTAAGCGGAACAGCGACAAGCTCATCGCCCGCAAGAAGGACTGGGAT
CCGAAGAAGTACGGCGGGTTCGTCAGCCCCACTGTGGCCTACTCGGTCCTGGTTGTGGCGAAGGTTGAGA
AGGGCAAGTCCAAGAAGCTCAAGAGCGTGAAGGAGCTGCTGGGGATCACGATTATGGAGCGCTCCAGCTT
CGAGAAGAACCCGATCGATTTCCTGGAGGCGAAGGGCTACAAGGAGGTGAAGAAGGACCTGATCATTAAG
CTCCCCAAGTACTCACTCTTCGAGCTGGAGAACGGCAGGAAGCGGATGCTGGCTTCCGCTCGCTTCCTGC
AGAAGGGGAACGAGCTGGCTCTGCCGTCCAAGTATGTGAACTTCCTCTACCTGGCCTCCCACTACGAGAA
GCTCAAGGGCAGCCCCGAGGACAACGAGCAGAAGCAGCTGTTCGTCGAGCAGCACAAGCATTACCTCGAC
GAGATCATTGAGCAGATTTCCGAGTTCTCCAAGCGCGTGATCCTGGCCGACGCGAATCTGGATAAGGTCC
TCTCCGCGTACAACAAGCACCGCGACAAGCCAATCAGGGAGCAGGCTGAGAATATCATTCATCTCTTCAC
CCTGACGAACCTCGGCGCCCCTCGTGCTTTCAAGTACTTCGACACAACTATCGATCGCAAGGTATACAGA
AGCACTAAGGAGGTCCTGGACGCGACCCTCATCCACCAGTCGATTACCGGCCTCTACGAGACGCGCATCG
ACCTGTCTCAGCTCGGGGGCGACTCCGGCGGCAGCCCAAAGAAGAAGCGGAAGGTGTCTGGAGGTTCTCC
TAAGAAAAAGAGAAAAGTGTCCGGCGGCTCCCCGAAGAAGAAGCGCAAGGTGTAGGAATTCGGTACGCTG
AAATCACCAGTCTCTCTCTACAAATCTATCTCTCTCTATTTTCTCCATAAATAATGTGTGAGTAGTTTCC
CGATAAGGGAAATTAGGGTTCTTATAGGGTTTCGCTCATGTGTTGAGCATATAAGAAACCCTTAGTATGT
ATTTGTATTTGTAAAATACTTCTATCAATAAAATTTCTAATTCCTAAAACCAAAATCCAGTACTAAAATC
CAGATCTCCTAAAGTCCCTATAGATCTTTGTCGTGAATATAAACCAGACACGAGACGACTAAACCTGGAG
CCCAGACGCCGTTCGAAGCTAGAAGTACCGCTTAGGCAGGAGGCCGTTAGGGAAAAGATGCTAAGGCAGG
GTTGGTTACGTTGACTCCCCCGTAGGTTTGGTTTAAATATGATGAAGTGGACGGAAGGAAGGAGGAAGAC
AAGGAAGGATAAGGTTGCAGGCCCTGTGCAAGGTAAGAAGATGGAAATTTGATAGAGGTACGCTACTATA
CTTATACTATACGCTAAGGGAATGCTTGTATTTATACCCTATACCCCCTAATAACCCCTTATCAATTTAA
GAAATAATCCGCATAAGCCCCCGCTTAAAAATTGGTATCAGAGCCATGAATAGGTCTATGACCAAAACTC
AAGAGGATAAAACCTCACCAAAATACGAAAGAGTTCTTAACTCTAAAGATAAAAGATCTTTCAAGATCAA
AACTAGTTCCCTCACACCGGTGACGGGGATCGCATGCGATATCTCGAGATCTAGCTTGGCGTAATCATGG
TCATAGCTGTTTCCTGTGTGAAATTGTTATCCGCTCACAATTCCACACAACATACGAGCCGGAAGCATAA
AGTGTAAAGCCTGGGGTGCCTAATGAGTGAGCTAACTCACATTAATTGCGTTGCGCTCACTGCCCGCTTT
CCAGTCGGGAAACCTGTCGTGCCAGCTGCATTAATGAATCGGCCAACGCGCGGGGAGAGGCGGTTTGCGT
ATTGGGCGCTCTTCCGCTTCCTCGCTCACTGACTCGCTGCGCTCGGTCGTTCGGCTGCGGCGAGCGGTAT
CAGCTCACTCAAAGGCGGTAATACGGTTATCCACAGAATCAGGGGATAACGCAGGAAAGAACATGTGAGC
AAAAGGCCAGCAAAAGGCCAGGAACCGTAAAAAGGCCGCGTTGCTGGCGTTTTTCCATAGGCTCCGCCCC
CCTGACGAGCATCACAAAAATCGACGCTCAAGTCAGAGGTGGCGAAACCCGACAGGACTATAAAGATACC
AGGCGTTTCCCCCTGGAAGCTCCCTCGTGCGCTCTCCTGTTCCGACCCTGCCGCTTACCGGATACCTGTC
CGCCTTTCTCCCTTCGGGAAGCGTGGCGCTTTCTCATAGCTCACGCTGTAGGTATCTCAGTTCGGTGTAG
GTCGTTCGCTCCAAGCTGGGCTGTGTGCACGAACCCCCCGTTCAGCCCGACCGCTGCGCCTTATCCGGTA
ACTATCGTCTTGAGTCCAACCCGGTAAGACACGACTTATCGCCACTGGCAGCAGCCACTGGTAACAGGAT
TAGCAGAGCGAGGTATGTAGGCGGTGCTACAGAGTTCTTGAAGTGGTGGCCTAACTACGGCTACACTAGA
AGAACAGTATTTGGTATCTGCGCTCTGCTGAAGCCAGTTACCTTCGGAAAAAGAGTTGGTAGCTCTTGAT
CCGGCAAACAAACCACCGCTGGTAGCGGTGGTTTTTTTGTTTGCAAGCAGCAGATTACGCGCAGAAAAAA
AGGATCTCAAGAAGATCCTTTGATCTTTTCTACGGGGTCTGACGCTCAGTGGAACGAAAACTCACGTTAA
GGGATTTTGGTCATGAGATTATCAAAAAGGATCTTCACCTAGATCCTTTTAAATTAAAAATGAAGTTTTA
AATCAATCTAAAGTATATATGAGTAAACTTGGTCTGACAGTTACCAATGCTTAATCAGTGAGGCACCTAT
CTCAGCGATCTGTCTATTTCGTTCATCCATAGTTGCCTGACTCCCCGTCGTGTAGATAACTACGATACGG
GAGGGCTTACCATCTGGCCCCAGTGCTGCAATGATACCGCGAGACCCACGCTCACCGGCTCCAGATTTAT
CAGCAATAAACCAGCCAGCCGGAAGGGCCGAGCGCAGAAGTGGTCCTGCAACTTTATCCGCCTCCATCCA
GTCTATTAATTGTTGCCGGGAAGCTAGAGTAAGTAGTTCGCCAGTTAATAGTTTGCGCAACGTTGTTGCC
ATTGCTACAGGCATCGTGGTGTCACGCTCGTCGTTTGGTATGGCTTCATTCAGCTCCGGTTCCCAACGAT
CAAGGCGAGTTACATGATCCCCCATGTTGTGCAAAAAAGCGGTTAGCTCCTTCGGTCCTCCGATCGTTGT
CAGAAGTAAGTTGGCCGCAGTGTTATCACTCATGGTTATGGCAGCACTGCATAATTCTCTTACTGTCATG
CCATCCGTAAGATGCTTTTCTGTGACTGGTGAGTACTCAACCAAGTCATTCTGAGAATAGTGTATGCGGC
GACCGAGTTGCTCTTGCCCGGCGTCAATACGGGATAATACCGCGCCACATAGCAGAACTTTAAAAGTGCT
CATCATTGGAAAACGTTCTTCGGGGCGAAAACTCTCAAGGATCTTACCGCTGTTGAGATCCAGTTCGATG
TAACCCACTCGTGCACCCAACTGATCTTCAGCATCTTTTACTTTCACCAGCGTTTCTGGGTGAGCAAAAA
CAGGAAGGCAAAATGCCGCAAAAAAGGGAATAAGGGCGACACGGAAATGTTGAATACTCATACTCTTCCT
TTTTCAATATTATTGAAGCATTTATCAGGGTTATTGTCTCATGAGCGGATACATATTTGAATGTATTTAG
AAAAATAAACAAATAGGGGTTCCGCGCACATTTCCCCGAAAAGTGCCACCTGCCAGTGCCAAGCTAATTC
Features (pLannotate 1.2.2; 13 found; start..end, strand, type, name):
     13..1999    +  promoter       Ubi promoter: maize polyubiquitin gene promoter
   2006..2485    +  CDS            tadA: TADA_ECOLI - Also known as yfhC. Experimental evidence at protein level: Swiss-Prot protein existence level 1. Catalyzes the deamination of adenosine to inosine at the wobble position 34 of tRNA(Arg2). Essential for cell viability. From Escherichia coli (strain K12).
   2606..3097    +  CDS            tadA: TADA_ECOLI - Also known as yfhC. Experimental evidence at protein level: Swiss-Prot protein existence level 1. Catalyzes the deamination of adenosine to inosine at the wobble position 34 of tRNA(Arg2). Essential for cell viability. From Escherichia coli (strain K12).
   3203..7303    +  CDS            cas9: CAS9_STRP1 - Also known as csn1 From Streptococcus pyogenes serotype M1.
   7460..7636    +  polyA_signal   CaMV poly(A) signal: cauliflower mosaic virus polyadenylation signal
   8214..8230    -  protein_bind   lac operator: The lac repressor binds to the lac operator to inhibit transcription in E. coli. This inhibition can be relieved by adding lactose or isopropyl-β-D-thiogalactopyranoside (IPTG). lac repressor encoded by lacI
   8238..8268    -  promoter       lac promoter: promoter for the E. coli lac operon
   8283..8304    -  protein_bind   CAP binding site: CAP binding activates transcription in the presence of cAMP. E. coli catabolite activator protein
   8317..8409    -  CDS            lacI (fragment): lac repressor; lacI; The lac repressor binds to the lac operator to inhibit transcription in E. coli. This inhibition can be relieved by adding lactose or isopropyl-β-D-thiogalactopyranoside (IPTG).
   8592..9180    -  rep_origin     ori: high-copy-number ColE1/pMB1/pBR322/pUC origin of replication
   9351..10211   -  CDS            AmpR: β-lactamase; bla; confers resistance to ampicillin, carbenicillin, and related antibiotics
  10212..10316   -  promoter       AmpR promoter: bla
  10356..12      +  misc_feature   MCS (fragment) (across the origin): pUC18/19 multiple cloning site
