[The description below was written by a language model from this plasmid's Addgene catalogue record and pLannotate feature annotations shown in this document.]
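Description:
PABE-7-NG is a plant expression plasmid built on the pJIT163 backbone that encodes an adenine base editor for targeted A-to-G conversion, with rice protoplasts as the stated application. It is propagated in E. coli as a high-copy plasmid using a ColE1/pUC-type origin of replication and is selected with ampicillin through the β-lactamase (AmpR) gene and its own promoter. Remnants of a pUC-style cloning region (lac promoter, lac operator, CAP binding site, a lacI fragment and part of the multiple cloning site) are also annotated but have no evident role in the plant payload. No plant selectable marker or T-DNA borders appear in the feature table, which fits transient delivery into protoplasts rather than Agrobacterium-mediated stable transformation.

The payload is a single synthetic fusion gene, wtTadA-TadA7.10-nCas9-NG-3XNLS, driven by the maize polyubiquitin (Ubi) promoter, a strong constitutive promoter widely used in monocots, and terminated by the cauliflower mosaic virus polyadenylation signal. Two tandem copies of the E. coli tRNA adenosine deaminase TadA lie upstream of a Streptococcus pyogenes Cas9 coding sequence; by the insert name, the first is wild type and the second is the evolved TadA7.10 variant that accepts DNA as a substrate. The Cas9 portion is named as a nickase of the NG variant, which recognises relaxed NG PAMs and so widens the range of editable sites, and the name indicates three nuclear localisation signals, although these are not separately annotated. Deamination of adenine to inosine within the targeted window is read as guanine, giving A-to-G edits without a double-strand break. No guide RNA cassette is annotated, so the sgRNA would presumably be supplied from a separate construct.
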