Addgene plasmid #138142: PABE-7-NG
Purpose: Targeted A to G in rice protoplasts
Depositing lab: Caixia Gao. Depositing organization: Institute of Genetics and Developmental Biology, Chinese Academy of Sciences.
Backbone
  Vector backbone: pJIT163
  Vector type: Plant Expression
Growth in bacteria
  Bacterial resistance: Ampicillin, 100 μg/mL
  Growth temperature: 37°C
  Growth strain: DH5alpha
  Copy number: High Copy
Gene/Insert
  Gene/Insert name: wtTadA-TadA7.10-nCas9-NG-3XNLS
  Species: Synthetic
  Cloning method: Gibson Cloning
Terms and licenses: Academic/Nonprofit Terms; Industry Terms: Not Available to Industry
How to cite: PABE-7-NG was a gift from Caixia Gao (Addgene plasmid # 138142 ; http://n2t.net/addgene:138142 ; RRID:Addgene_138142)
