>Addgene plasmid #138142 | PABE-7-NG | depositor partial sequence | sequence record 266634 | wtTadA-TadA7.10-nCas9-NG-3XNLS
ATGTCCGAGGTGGAGTTCTCTCACGAGTATTGGATGAGGCACGCTCTTACACTTGCTAAGAGAGCTTGGG
ACGAAAGAGAAGTGCCAGTTGGCGCCGTTCTTGTGCATAATAATAGGGTGATCGGCGAGGGTTGGAATAG
ACCAATTGGAAGGCATGATCCAACAGCTCACGCAGAGATTATGGCTCTCAGACAAGGCGGCCTCGTTATG
CAGAACTACAGGCTCATTGACGCTACACTCTACGTGACACTCGAACCTTGCGTTATGTGCGCCGGAGCTA
TGATTCATTCTAGGATTGGCAGGGTCGTGTTTGGAGCTAGGGACGCTAAAACAGGAGCCGCCGGATCTCT
TATGGACGTGTTGCATCATCCAGGCATGAACCATAGGGTGGAGATTACAGAGGGCATTCTTGCAGACGAG
TGCGCTGCTCTTCTTTCCGATTTCTTCAGGATGAGAAGGCAGGAGATTAAGGCCCAGAAGAAGGCTCAGT
CTTCTACAGATAGCGGAGGATCTTCCGGAGGATCTAGCGGCTCCGAGACACCAGGAACATCCGAAAGCGC
TACACCAGAATCTAGCGGAGGCTCTTCCGGAGGATCTTCTGAAGTGGAGTTCTCCCACGAGTATTGGATG
AGGCACGCTCTTACACTTGCTAAAAGGGCTAGGGACGAAAGGGAAGTTCCAGTTGGAGCTGTTCTCGTGC
TCAATAACAGGGTGATTGGCGAGGGTTGGAATAGAGCCATTGGACTCCATGATCCAACAGCTCACGCAGA
GATTATGGCTCTTAGACAAGGCGGCCTCGTTATGCAGAATTACAGACTCATCGACGCCACACTCTACGTT
ACCTTCGAACCTTGCGTTATGTGCGCCGGAGCTATGATCCATTCTAGGATTGGCAGGGTCGTGTTCGGCG
TTAGAAACGCTAAGACAGGAGCTGCAGGCTCTCTTATGGACGTTCTTCATTACCCAGGCATGAATCATAG
AGTGGAGATCACAGAAGGCATTCTTGCAGACGAGTGCGCAGCTCTCCTTTGCTATTTCTTCAGGATGCCG
AGGCAAGTTTTCAACGCTCAGAAGAAGGCCCAGTCTTCTACAGATTCCGGCGGATCTTCTGGAGGATCTA
GCGGCTCCGAGACACCAGGAACATCCGAATCCGCTACACCAGAGTCTTCTGGAGGATCTAGCGGAGGATC
TCTTAAGGACAAGAAGTACTCGATCGGCCTCGCCATTGGGACTAACTCTGTTGGCTGGGCCGTGATCACC
GACGAGTACAAGGTGCCCTCAAAGAAGTTCAAGGTCCTGGGCAACACCGATCGGCATTCCATCAAGAAGA
ATCTCATTGGCGCTCTCCTGTTCGACAGCGGCGAGACGGCTGAGGCTACGCGGCTCAAGCGCACCGCCCG
CAGGCGGTACACGCGCAGGAAGAATCGCATCTGCTACCTGCAGGAGATTTTCTCCAACGAGATGGCGAAG
GTTGACGATTCTTTCTTCCACAGGCTGGAGGAGTCATTCCTCGTGGAGGAGGATAAGAAGCACGAGCGGC
ATCCAATCTTCGGCAACATTGTCGACGAGGTTGCCTACCACGAGAAGTACCCTACGATCTACCATCTGCG
GAAGAAGCTCGTGGACTCCACAGATAAGGCGGACCTCCGCCTGATCTACCTCGCTCTGGCCCACATGATT
AAGTTCAGGGGCCATTTCCTGATCGAGGGGGATCTCAACCCGGACAATAGCGATGTTGACAAGCTGTTCA
TCCAGCTCGTGCAGACGTACAACCAGCTCTTCGAGGAGAACCCCATTAATGCGTCAGGCGTCGACGCGAA
GGCTATCCTGTCCGCTAGGCTCTCGAAGTCTCGGCGCCTCGAGAACCTGATCGCCCAGCTGCCGGGCGAG
AAGAAGAACGGCCTGTTCGGGAATCTCATTGCGCTCAGCCTGGGGCTCACGCCCAACTTCAAGTCGAATT
TCGATCTCGCTGAGGACGCCAAGCTGCAGCTCTCCAAGGACACATACGACGATGACCTGGATAACCTCCT
GGCCCAGATCGGCGATCAGTACGCGGACCTGTTCCTCGCTGCCAAGAATCTGTCGGACGCCATCCTCCTG
TCTGATATTCTCAGGGTGAACACCGAGATTACGAAGGCTCCGCTCTCAGCCTCCATGATCAAGCGCTACG
ACGAGCACCATCAGGATCTGACCCTCCTGAAGGCGCTGGTCAGGCAGCAGCTCCCCGAGAAGTACAAGGA
GATCTTCTTCGATCAGTCGAAGAACGGCTACGCTGGGTACATTGACGGCGGGGCCTCTCAGGAGGAGTTC
TACAAGTTCATCAAGCCGATTCTGGAGAAGATGGACGGCACGGAGGAGCTGCTGGTGAAGCTCAATCGCG
AGGACCTCCTGAGGAAGCAGCGGACATTCGATAACGGCAGCATCCCACACCAGATTCATCTCGGGGAGCT
GCACGCTATCCTGAGGAGGCAGGAGGACTTCTACCCTTTCCTCAAGGATAACCGCGAGAAGATCGAGAAG
ATTCTGACTTTCAGGATCCCGTACTACGTCGGCCCACTCGCTAGGGGCAACTCCCGCTTCGCTTGGATGA
CCCGCAAGTCAGAGGAGACGATCACGCCGTGGAACTTCGAGGAGGTGGTCGACAAGGGCGCTAGCGCTCA
GTCGTTCATCGAGAGGATGACGAATTTCGACAAGAACCTGCCAAATGAGAAGGTGCTCCCTAAGCACTCG
CTCCTGTACGAGTACTTCACAGTCTACAACGAGCTGACTAAGGTGAAGTATGTGACCGAGGGCATGAGGA
AGCCGGCTTTCCTGTCTGGGGAGCAGAAGAAGGCCATCGTGGACCTCCTGTTCAAGACCAACCGGAAGGT
CACGGTTAAGCAGCTCAAGGAGGACTACTTCAAGAAGATTGAGTGCTTCGATTCGGTCGAGATCTCTGGC
GTTGAGGACCGCTTCAACGCCTCCCTGGGGACCTACCACGATCTCCTGAAGATCATTAAGGATAAGGACT
TCCTGGACAACGAGGAGAATGAGGATATCCTCGAGGACATTGTGCTGACACTCACTCTGTTCGAGGACCG
GGAGATGATCGAGGAGCGCCTGAAGACTTACGCCCATCTCTTCGATGACAAGGTCATGAAGCAGCTCAAG
AGGAGGAGGTACACCGGCTGGGGGAGGCTGAGCAGGAAGCTCATCAACGGCATTCGGGACAAGCAGTCCG
GGAAGACGATCCTCGACTTCCTGAAGAGCGATGGCTTCGCGAACCGCAATTTCATGCAGCTGATTCACGA
TGACAGCCTCACATTCAAGGAGGATATCCAGAAGGCTCAGGTGAGCGGCCAGGGGGACTCGCTGCACGAG
CATATCGCGAACCTCGCTGGCTCGCCAGCTATCAAGAAGGGGATTCTGCAGACCGTGAAGGTTGTGGACG
AGCTGGTGAAGGTCATGGGCAGGCACAAGCCTGAGAACATCGTCATTGAGATGGCCCGGGAGAATCAGAC
CACGCAGAAGGGCCAGAAGAACTCACGCGAGAGGATGAAGAGGATCGAGGAGGGCATTAAGGAGCTGGGG
TCCCAGATCCTCAAGGAGCACCCGGTGGAGAACACGCAGCTGCAGAATGAGAAGCTCTACCTGTACTACC
TCCAGAATGGCCGCGATATGTATGTGGACCAGGAGCTGGATATTAACAGGCTCAGCGATTACGACGTCGA
TCATATCGTTCCACAGTCATTCCTGAAGGATGACTCCATTGACAACAAGGTCCTCACCAGGTCGGACAAG
AACCGGGGCAAGTCTGATAATGTTCCTTCAGAGGAGGTCGTTAAGAAGATGAAGAACTACTGGCGCCAGC
TCCTGAATGCCAAGCTGATCACGCAGCGGAAGTTCGATAACCTCACAAAGGCTGAGAGGGGCGGGCTCTC
TGAGCTGGACAAGGCGGGCTTCATCAAGAGGCAGCTGGTCGAGACACGGCAGATCACTAAGCACGTTGCG
CAGATTCTCGACTCACGGATGAACACTAAGTACGATGAGAATGACAAGCTGATCCGCGAGGTGAAGGTCA
TCACCCTGAAGTCAAAGCTCGTCTCCGACTTCAGGAAGGATTTCCAGTTCTACAAGGTTCGGGAGATCAA
CAATTACCACCATGCCCATGACGCGTACCTGAACGCGGTGGTCGGCACAGCTCTGATCAAGAAGTACCCA
AAGCTCGAGAGCGAGTTCGTGTACGGGGACTACAAGGTTTACGATGTGAGGAAGATGATCGCCAAGTCGG
AGCAGGAGATTGGCAAGGCTACCGCCAAGTACTTCTTCTACTCTAACATTATGAATTTCTTCAAGACAGA
GATCACTCTGGCCAATGGCGAGATCCGGAAGCGCCCCCTCATCGAGACGAACGGCGAGACGGGGGAGATC
GTGTGGGACAAGGGCAGGGATTTCGCGACCGTCAGGAAGGTTCTCTCCATGCCACAAGTGAATATCGTCA
AGAAGACAGAGGTCCAGACTGGCGGGTTCTCTAAGGAGTCAATTCGGCCTAAGCGGAACAGCGACAAGCT
CATCGCCCGCAAGAAGGACTGGGATCCGAAGAAGTACGGCGGGTTCGTCAGCCCCACTGTGGCCTACTCG
GTCCTGGTTGTGGCGAAGGTTGAGAAGGGCAAGTCCAAGAAGCTCAAGAGCGTGAAGGAGCTGCTGGGGA
TCACGATTATGGAGCGCTCCAGCTTCGAGAAGAACCCGATCGATTTCCTGGAGGCGAAGGGCTACAAGGA
GGTGAAGAAGGACCTGATCATTAAGCTCCCCAAGTACTCACTCTTCGAGCTGGAGAACGGCAGGAAGCGG
ATGCTGGCTTCCGCTCGCTTCCTGCAGAAGGGGAACGAGCTGGCTCTGCCGTCCAAGTATGTGAACTTCC
TCTACCTGGCCTCCCACTACGAGAAGCTCAAGGGCAGCCCCGAGGACAACGAGCAGAAGCAGCTGTTCGT
CGAGCAGCACAAGCATTACCTCGACGAGATCATTGAGCAGATTTCCGAGTTCTCCAAGCGCGTGATCCTG
GCCGACGCGAATCTGGATAAGGTCCTCTCCGCGTACAACAAGCACCGCGACAAGCCAATCAGGGAGCAGG
CTGAGAATATCATTCATCTCTTCACCCTGACGAACCTCGGCGCCCCTCGTGCTTTCAAGTACTTCGACAC
AACTATCGATCGCAAGGTATACAGAAGCACTAAGGAGGTCCTGGACGCGACCCTCATCCACCAGTCGATT
ACCGGCCTCTACGAGACGCGCATCGACCTGTCTCAGCTCGGGGGCGACTCCGGCGGCAGCCCAAAGAAGA
AGCGGAAGGTGTCTGGAGGTTCTCCTAAGAAAAAGAGAAAAGTGTCCGGCGGCTCCCCGAAGAAGAAGCG
CAAGGTGTAG
